Addgene plasmid #15983: pFA6a-5FLAG-KanMX6
Purpose: (Empty Backbone)
Depositing lab: Eishi Noguchi. Depositing organization: Drexel University. Publication: A vector system for genomic FLAG epitope-tagging in Schizosaccharomyces pombe. Noguchi C, Garabedian MV, Malik M, Noguchi E. Biotechnol J. 2008 Oct;3(9-10):1280-5. doi: 10.1002/biot.200800140. PubMed 18729046.
Backbone
  Vector backbone: pFA6a-5FLAG-KanMX6
  Backbone size (bp): 4300
  Vector type: Bacterial Expression
Growth in bacteria
  Bacterial resistance: Ampicillin and Kanamycin, 100 & 50 μg/mL
  Growth temperature: 37°C
  Growth strain: DH5alpha
  Copy number: High Copy
Gene/Insert
  Gene/Insert name: None
  Tag / fusion protein: 5xFlag
  Cloning method: Restriction Enzyme; 5′ cloning site See map (not destroyed); 3′ cloning site See map (not destroyed)
  Sequencing primers: 5′ na
Terms and licenses: Academic/Nonprofit Terms; Industry Terms: Not Available to Industry
Depositor comments: Template vector for a PCR based gene-tagging (5 x FLAG tag) method in S. pombe.
How to cite: pFA6a-5FLAG-KanMX6 was a gift from Eishi Noguchi (Addgene plasmid # 15983 ; http://n2t.net/addgene:15983 ; RRID:Addgene_15983)
