[The description below was written by a language model from this plasmid's Addgene catalogue record and pLannotate feature annotations shown in this document.]
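Description:
pFA6a-5FLAG-KanMX6 is a roughly 4.3 kb template plasmid of the pFA6a series, designed for PCR-based C-terminal epitope tagging of chromosomal genes in the fission yeast Schizosaccharomyces pombe. Although catalogued as a bacterial expression vector and an empty backbone with no gene insert, its real role is as a source of an amplifiable tagging module rather than as an expression plasmid. It is maintained in E. coli at high copy through a ColE1/pUC-type origin and carries the β-lactamase gene (AmpR) with its native promoter. The record lists both ampicillin and kanamycin as bacterial selections. Short annotated fragments of lacI, rop and the pBR322 bom region are backbone remnants with no evident function here.

The functional cassette lies between flanking SP6 and T7 phage promoters. It begins with a coding segment for five tandem FLAG epitopes, followed by the S. cerevisiae ADH1 transcription terminator, and then the kanMX selectable marker module, which gives yeast resistance to the aminoglycoside G418. In typical use, the 5xFLAG–terminator–kanMX unit is amplified with primers carrying homology to the 3′ end of a target gene. The product is transformed into S. pombe, where homologous recombination fuses the tag in frame to the endogenous open reading frame. The ADH1 terminator supplies transcription termination for the tagged gene, and kanMX allows selection of integrants. The tagged protein is therefore expressed from its own promoter at its native locus and can be followed with anti-FLAG antibodies for detection or purification, with the five repeats intended to improve sensitivity.
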