Features (pLannotate 1.2.2; 11 found; start..end, strand, type, name):
      1..19      +  promoter       SP6 promoter: promoter for bacteriophage SP6 RNA polymerase
     86..217     +  CDS            5xFLAG: five tandem FLAG® epitope tags
    244..431     +  terminator     ADH1 terminator: S. cerevisiae ADH1; transcription terminator for the S. cerevisiae alcohol dehydrogenase 1 (ADH1) gene
    506..1862    +  gene           kanMX: yeast selectable marker conferring kanamycin resistance (Wach et al., 1994)
   1967..1985    -  promoter       T7 promoter: promoter for bacteriophage T7 RNA polymerase
   2007..2060    -  CDS            lacI (fragment): lac repressor; lacI; The lac repressor binds to the lac operator to inhibit transcription in E. coli. This inhibition can be relieved by adding lactose or isopropyl-β-D-thiogalactopyranoside (IPTG).
   2243..2831    -  rep_origin     ori: high-copy-number ColE1/pMB1/pBR322/pUC origin of replication
   3002..3862    -  CDS            AmpR: β-lactamase; bla; confers resistance to ampicillin, carbenicillin, and related antibiotics
   3863..3967    -  promoter       AmpR promoter: bla
   4062..4097    +  CDS            rop (fragment): Rop protein, which maintains plasmids at low copy number; rop
   4199..4250    +  misc_feature   bom (fragment): basis of mobility region from pBR322
>Addgene plasmid #15983 | pFA6a-5FLAG-KanMX6 | addgene full sequence | sequence record 256799 | Addgene NGS Result
ATTTAGGTGACACTATAGAACGCGGCCGCCAGCTGAAGCTTCGTACGCTGCAGGTCGACGGATCCCCGGG
TTAATTAATCATATGGACTACAAGGACGACGATGACAAGGATTACAAAGATGACGACGATAAGCTTATGG
ACTACAAGGACGACGATGACAAGGATTACAAAGATGACGACGATAAGCTTATGGACTACAAGGACGACGA
TGACAAGCATATGGGCGCGCCACTTCTAAATAAGCGAATTTCTTATGATTTATGATTTTTATTATTAAAT
AAGTTATAAAAAAAATAAGTGTATACAAATTTTAAAGTGACTCTTAGGTTTTAAAACGAAAATTCTTATT
CTTGAGTAACTCTTTCCTGTAGGTCAGGTTGCTTTCTCAGGTATAGTATGAGGTCGCTCTTATTGACCAC
ACCTCTACCGGCAGATCCGCTAGGGATAACAGGGTAATATAGATCTGTTTAGCTTGCCTCGTCCCCGCCG
GGTCACCCGGCCAGCGACATGGAGGCCCAGAATACCCTCCTTGACAGTCTTGACGTGCGCAGCTCAGGGG
CATGATGTGACTGTCGCCCGTACATTTAGCCCATACATCCCCATGTATAATCATTTGCATCCATACATTT
TGATGGCCGCACGGCGCGAAGCAAAAATTACGGCTCCTCGCTGCAGACCTGCGAGCAGGGAAACGCTCCC
CTCACAGACGCGTTGAATTGTCCCCACGCCGCGCCCCTGTAGAGAAATATAAAAGGTTAGGATTTGCCAC
TGAGGTTCTTCTTTCATATACTTCCTTTTAAAATCTTGCTAGGATACAGTTCTCACATCACATCCGAACA
TAAACAACCATGGGTAAGGAAAAGACTCACGTTTCGAGGCCGCGATTAAATTCCAACATGGATGCTGATT
TATATGGGTATAAATGGGCTCGCGATAATGTCGGGCAATCAGGTGCGACAATCTATCGATTGTATGGGAA
GCCCGATGCGCCAGAGTTGTTTCTGAAACATGGCAAAGGTAGCGTTGCCAATGATGTTACAGATGAGATG
GTCAGACTAAACTGGCTGACGGAATTTATGCCTCTTCCGACCATCAAGCATTTTATCCGTACTCCTGATG
ATGCATGGTTACTCACCACTGCGATCCCCGGCAAAACAGCATTCCAGGTATTAGAAGAATATCCTGATTC
AGGTGAAAATATTGTTGATGCGCTGGCAGTGTTCCTGCGCCGGTTGCATTCGATTCCTGTTTGTAATTGT
CCTTTTAACAGCGATCGCGTATTTCGTCTCGCTCAGGCGCAATCACGAATGAATAACGGTTTGGTTGATG
CGAGTGATTTTGATGACGAGCGTAATGGCTGGCCTGTTGAACAAGTCTGGAAAGAAATGCATAAGCTTTT
GCCATTCTCACCGGATTCAGTCGTCACTCATGGTGATTTCTCACTTGATAACCTTATTTTTGACGAGGGG
AAATTAATAGGTTGTATTGATGTTGGACGAGTCGGAATCGCAGACCGATACCAGGATCTTGCCATCCTAT
GGAACTGCCTCGGTGAGTTTTCTCCTTCATTACAGAAACGGCTTTTTCAAAAATATGGTATTGATAATCC
TGATATGAATAAATTGCAGTTTCATTTGATGCTCGATGAGTTTTTCTAATCAGTACTGACAATAAAAAGA
TTCTTGTTTTCAAGAACTTGTCATTTGTATAGTTTTTTTATATTGTAGTTGTTCTATTTTAATCAAATGT
TAGCGTGATTTATATTTTTTTTCGCCTCGACATCATCTGCCCAGATGCGAAGTTAAGTGCGCAGAAAGTA
ATATCATGCGTCAATCGTATGTGAATGCTGGTCGCTATACTGCTGTCGATTCGATACTAACGCCGCCATC
CAGTTTAAACGAGCTCGAATTCATCGATGATATCAGATCCACTAGTGGCCTATGCGGCCGCGGATCTGCC
GGTCTCCCTATAGTGAGTCGTATTAATTTCGATAAGCCAGGTTAACCTGCATTAATGAATCGGCCAACGC
GCGGGGAGAGGCGGTTTGCGTATTGGGCGCTCTTCCGCTTCCTCGCTCACTGACTCGCTGCGCTCGGTCG
TTCGGCTGCGGCGAGCGGTATCAGCTCACTCAAAGGCGGTAATACGGTTATCCACAGAATCAGGGGATAA
CGCAGGAAAGAACATGTGAGCAAAAGGCCAGCAAAAGGCCAGGAACCGTAAAAAGGCCGCGTTGCTGGCG
TTTTTCCATAGGCTCCGCCCCCCTGACGAGCATCACAAAAATCGACGCTCAAGTCAGAGGTGGCGAAACC
CGACAGGACTATAAAGATACCAGGCGTTTCCCCCTGGAAGCTCCCTCGTGCGCTCTCCTGTTCCGACCCT
GCCGCTTACCGGATACCTGTCCGCCTTTCTCCCTTCGGGAAGCGTGGCGCTTTCTCATAGCTCACGCTGT
AGGTATCTCAGTTCGGTGTAGGTCGTTCGCTCCAAGCTGGGCTGTGTGCACGAACCCCCCGTTCAGCCCG
ACCGCTGCGCCTTATCCGGTAACTATCGTCTTGAGTCCAACCCGGTAAGACACGACTTATCGCCACTGGC
AGCAGCCACTGGTAACAGGATTAGCAGAGCGAGGTATGTAGGCGGTGCTACAGAGTTCTTGAAGTGGTGG
CCTAACTACGGCTACACTAGAAGAACAGTATTTGGTATCTGCGCTCTGCTGAAGCCAGTTACCTTCGGAA
AAAGAGTTGGTAGCTCTTGATCCGGCAAACAAACCACCGCTGGTAGCGGTGGTTTTTTTGTTTGCAAGCA
GCAGATTACGCGCAGAAAAAAAGGATCTCAAGAAGATCCTTTGATCTTTTCTACGGGGTCTGACGCTCAG
TGGAACGAAAACTCACGTTAAGGGATTTTGGTCATGAGATTATCAAAAAGGATCTTCACCTAGATCCTTT
TAAATTAAAAATGAAGTTTTAAATCAATCTAAAGTATATATGAGTAAACTTGGTCTGACAGTTACCAATG
CTTAATCAGTGAGGCACCTATCTCAGCGATCTGTCTATTTCGTTCATCCATAGTTGCCTGACTCCCCGTC
GTGTAGATAACTACGATACGGGAGGGCTTACCATCTGGCCCCAGTGCTGCAATGATACCGCGAGACCCAC
GCTCACCGGCTCCAGATTTATCAGCAATAAACCAGCCAGCCGGAAGGGCCGAGCGCAGAAGTGGTCCTGC
AACTTTATCCGCCTCCATCCAGTCTATTAATTGTTGCCGGGAAGCTAGAGTAAGTAGTTCGCCAGTTAAT
AGTTTGCGCAACGTTGTTGCCATTGCTACAGGCATCGTGGTGTCACGCTCGTCGTTTGGTATGGCTTCAT
TCAGCTCCGGTTCCCAACGATCAAGGCGAGTTACATGATCCCCCATGTTGTGCAAAAAAGCGGTTAGCTC
CTTCGGTCCTCCGATCGTTGTCAGAAGTAAGTTGGCCGCAGTGTTATCACTCATGGTTATGGCAGCACTG
CATAATTCTCTTACTGTCATGCCATCCGTAAGATGCTTTTCTGTGACTGGTGAGTACTCAACCAAGTCAT
TCTGAGAATAGTGTATGCGGCGACCGAGTTGCTCTTGCCCGGCGTCAATACGGGATAATACCGCGCCACA
TAGCAGAACTTTAAAAGTGCTCATCATTGGAAAACGTTCTTCGGGGCGAAAACTCTCAAGGATCTTACCG
CTGTTGAGATCCAGTTCGATGTAACCCACTCGTGCACCCAACTGATCTTCAGCATCTTTTACTTTCACCA
GCGTTTCTGGGTGAGCAAAAACAGGAAGGCAAAATGCCGCAAAAAAGGGAATAAGGGCGACACGGAAATG
TTGAATACTCATACTCTTCCTTTTTCAATATTATTGAAGCATTTATCAGGGTTATTGTCTCATGAGCGGA
TACATATTTGAATGTATTTAGAAAAATAAACAAATAGGGGTTCCGCGCACATTTCCCCGAAAAGTGCCAC
CTGACGTCTAAGAAACCATTATTATCATGACATTAACCTATAAAAATAGGCGTATCACGAGGCCCTTTCG
TCTCGCGCGTTTCGGTGATGACGGTGAAAACCTCTGACACATGCAGCTCCCGGAGACGGTCACAGCTTGT
CTGTAAGCGGATGCCGGGAGCAGACAAGCCCGTCAGGGCGCGTCAGCGGGTGTTGGCGGGTGTCGGGGCT
GGCTTAACTATGCGGCATCAGAGCAGATTGTACTGAGAGTGCACCATATGGACATATTGTCGTTAGAACG
CGGCTACAATTAATACATAACCTTATGTATCATACACATACG
