>Addgene plasmid #15983 | pFA6a-5FLAG-KanMX6 | addgene partial sequence | sequence record 22365 | SP6 5'-ATTTAGGTGACACTATAG-3'
AAGCTTCGTACGCTGCAGGTCGACGGATCCCCGGGTTAATTAATCATATGGACTACAAGGACGACGATGA
CAAGGATTACAAAGATGACGACGATAAGCTTATGGACTACAAGGACGACGATGACAAGGATTACAAAGAT
GACGACGATAAGCTTATGGACTACAAGGACGACGATGACAAGCATATGGGCGCGCCACTTCTAAATAAGC
GAATTTCTTATGATTTATGATTTTTATTATTAAATAAGTTATAAAAAAAATAAGTGTATACAAATTTTAA
AGTGACTCTTAGGTTTTAAAACGAAAATTCTTATTCTTGAGTAACTCTTTCCTGTAGGTCAGGTTGCTTT
CTCAGGTATAGTATGAGGTCGCTCTTATTGACCACACCTCTACCGGCAGATCCGCTAGGGATAACAGGGT
AATATAGATCTGTTTAGCTTGCCTCGTCCCCGCCGGGTCACCCGGCCAGCGACATGGAGGCCCAGAATAC
CCTCCTTGACAGTCTTGACGTGCGCAGCTCAGGGGCATGATGTGACTGTCGCCCGTACATTTAGCCCATA
CATCCCCATGTATAATCATTTGCATCCATACATTTTGATGGCCGCACGGCGCGAAGCAAAAATTACGGCT
CCTCGCTGCAGACCTGCGAGCAGGGAAACGCTCCCCTCACAGACGCGTTGAATTGTCCCCACGCCGCGCC
CCTGTAGAGAAATATAAAAGGTTAGGATTTGCCACTGAGGTTCTTCTTTCATATACTTCCTTTTAAAATC
TTGCTAGGATACAGTTCTCACATCACATCCGAACATAAACAAC
